Addgene plasmid #83906: pLentiCRISPRv1-sgAAVS1
Purpose: stable knockout
Depositing lab: David Sabatini. Depositing organization: Whitehead Institute for Biomedical Research. Publication: A PHGDH inhibitor reveals coordination of serine synthesis and one-carbon unit fate. Pacold ME, Brimacombe KR, Chan SH, Rohde JM, Lewis CA, Swier LJ, Possemato R, Chen WW, Sullivan LB, Fiske BP, Cho S, Freinkman E, Birsoy K, Abu-Remaileh M, Shaul YD, Liu CM, Zhou M, Koh MJ, Chung H, Davidson SM, Luengo A, Wang AQ, Xu X, Yasgar A, Liu L, Rai G, Westover KD, Vander Heiden MG, Shen M, Gray NS, Boxer MB, Sabatini DM. Nat Chem Biol. 2016 Jun;12(6):452-8. doi: 10.1038/nchembio.2070. Epub 2016 Apr 25. PubMed 27110680.
Backbone
  Vector backbone: pLentiCRISPRv1
  Backbone size w/o insert (bp): 11565
  Total vector size (bp): 11589
  Vector type: Mammalian Expression, Lentiviral, CRISPR
  Selectable markers: Puromycin
Growth in bacteria
  Bacterial resistance: Ampicillin, 100 μg/mL
  Growth temperature: 37°C
  Growth strain: NEB Stable
  Copy number: Unknown
Gene/Insert
  Gene/Insert name: adeno-associated virus integration site 1 (alt name: AAVS1)
  gRNA/shRNA sequence: CACCGGGGCCACTAGGGACAGGAT
  Species: H. sapiens (human)
  Entrez Gene: AAVS1 (a.k.a. AAV)
  Promoter: hU6
  Cloning method: Restriction Enzyme; 5′ cloning site BsmBI (unknown if destroyed); 3′ cloning site BsmBI (unknown if destroyed)
  Sequencing primers: 5′ CCCAGAGAGGGCCTATTTCCCA
Terms and licenses: Academic/Nonprofit Terms; Industry Terms: Not Available to Industry
How to cite: pLentiCRISPRv1-sgAAVS1 was a gift from David Sabatini (Addgene plasmid # 83906 ; http://n2t.net/addgene:83906 ; RRID:Addgene_83906)
