[The description below was written by a language model from this plasmid's Addgene catalogue record and pLannotate feature annotations shown in this document.]
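Description:
pLentiCRISPRv1-sgAAVS1 is an all-in-one lentiviral CRISPR plasmid of about 11.6 kb, built on the pLentiCRISPRv1 backbone, that delivers both Streptococcus pyogenes Cas9 and a single guide RNA to mammalian cells for stable knockout. It is propagated in E. coli through a high-copy ColE1/pUC-type origin with ampicillin resistance (bla). The backbone also carries an f1 origin, an SV40 origin and poly(A) signal, and leftover lac, T7 and T3 cloning-vector elements.

The transfer cassette has a third-generation-style layout. An RSV promoter fused to a truncated HIV-1 5' LTR drives genomic RNA production in packaging cells. It is followed by the Ψ packaging signal with a partial gag fragment, the Rev response element for nuclear export, and a cPPT/CTS. A ΔU3 self-inactivating 3' LTR closes the cassette.

Within these elements, a human U6 Pol III promoter transcribes a short guide, cloned through BsmBI sites, fused to the SpCas9 gRNA scaffold. The guide targets the human AAVS1 locus (adeno-associated virus integration site 1). Downstream, an EF-1α core promoter drives the Cas9 coding sequence, which the annotation software splits into N- and C-terminal portions although they are contiguous. A puromycin N-acetyltransferase gene follows for selection of transduced cells, and a WPRE enhances transcript expression. The feature table does not annotate the linker between Cas9 and the puromycin marker.

AAVS1 is widely treated as a "safe harbor" site, so guides against it are commonly used as cutting controls. That use fits the small 24 bp insert here, but the record itself gives the purpose only as stable knockout.
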