Features (pLannotate 1.2.2; 29 found; start..end, strand, type, name):
      5..231     +  promoter       RSV promoter: Rous sarcoma virus enhancer/promoter
    232..412     +  LTR            5' LTR (truncated): truncated 5' long terminal repeat (LTR) from HIV-1
    459..584     +  misc_feature   HIV-1 Ψ: packaging signal of human immunodeficiency virus type 1
    568..931     +  CDS            HIV-1 gag (fragment): gag protein from human immunodeficiency virus 1; gag
   1077..1310    +  misc_feature   RRE: The Rev response element (RRE) of HIV-1 allows for Rev-dependent mRNA export from the nucleus to the cytoplasm.
   1687..1713    +  CDS            Rev (fragment): human immunodeficiency virus 1 (HIV-1) Rev protein; rev; enhances nuclear export of unspliced and incompletely spliced viral mRNAs
   1717..1957    +  promoter       U6 promoter: RNA polymerase III promoter for human U6 snRNA
   1986..2061    +  misc_RNA       gRNA scaffold: guide RNA scaffold for the Streptococcus pyogenes CRISPR/Cas9 system
   2109..2226    +  misc_feature   cPPT/CTS: central polypurine tract and central termination sequence of HIV-1
   2295..2506    +  promoter       EF-1α core promoter: core promoter for human elongation factor EF-1α
   2610..4211    +  CDS            Cas9(N): N-terminal portion of Streptococcus pyogenes Cas9 (Zetsche et al., 2015)
   4212..6710    +  CDS            Cas9(C): C-terminal portion of Streptococcus pyogenes Cas9 (Zetsche et al., 2015)
   6831..7430    +  CDS            PuroR (fragment): puromycin N-acetyltransferase; pac from Streptomyces; confers resistance to puromycin
   7446..8034    +  misc_feature   WPRE: woodchuck hepatitis virus posttranscriptional regulatory element
   8085..8104    +  misc_feature   cPPT/CTS (fragment): central polypurine tract and central termination sequence of HIV-1
   8106..8339    +  LTR            3' LTR (ΔU3): self-inactivating 3' long terminal repeat (LTR) from HIV-1
   8417..8538    +  polyA_signal   SV40 poly(A) signal: SV40 polyadenylation signal
   8578..8713    +  rep_origin     SV40 ori: SV40 origin of replication
   8734..8752    -  promoter       T7 promoter: promoter for bacteriophage T7 RNA polymerase
   8760..8915    +  CDS            lacZα (fragment): LacZα fragment of β-galactosidase; lacZ fragment
   8920..9348    +  rep_origin     f1 ori (sequence partly withheld): f1 bacteriophage origin of replication; arrow indicates direction of (+) strand synthesis
   9401..9505    +  promoter       AmpR promoter: bla
   9506..10366   +  CDS            AmpR: β-lactamase; bla; confers resistance to ampicillin, carbenicillin, and related antibiotics
  10537..11125   +  rep_origin     ori: high-copy-number ColE1/pMB1/pBR322/pUC origin of replication
  11308..11400   +  CDS            lacI (fragment): lac repressor; lacI; The lac repressor binds to the lac operator to inhibit transcription in E. coli. This inhibition can be relieved by adding lactose or isopropyl-β-D-thiogalactopyranoside (IPTG).
  11413..11434   +  protein_bind   CAP binding site: CAP binding activates transcription in the presence of cAMP. E. coli catabolite activator protein
  11449..11479   +  promoter       lac promoter: promoter for the E. coli lac operon
  11483..11505   +  protein_bind   lac operator (fragment): The lac repressor binds to the lac operator to inhibit transcription in E. coli. This inhibition can be relieved by adding lactose or isopropyl-β-D-thiogalactopyranoside (IPTG). lac repressor encoded by lacI
  11548..11566   +  promoter       T3 promoter: promoter for bacteriophage T3 RNA polymerase
>Addgene plasmid #83906 | pLentiCRISPRv1-sgAAVS1 | depositor full sequence | sequence record 160830 | 5'LTR 1..413 psi 464..601 gag 568..932 RRE 1078..1319 hU6 1717..1961 chimeric RNA backbone 1 (BsmBI) 1986..2067 cPPT 2109..2226
TTAATGTAGTCTTATGCAATACTCTTGTAGTCTTGCAACATGGTAACGATGAGTTAGCAACATGCCTTAC
AAGGAGAGAAAAAGCACCGTGCATGCCGATTGGTGGAAGTAAGGTGGTACGATCGTGCCTTATTAGGAAG
GCAACAGACGGGTCTGACATGGATTGGACGAACCACTGAATTGCCGCATTGCAGAGATATTGTATTTAAG
TGCCTAGCTCGATACATAAACGGGTCTCTCTGGTTAGACCAGATCTGAGCCTGGGAGCTCTCTGGCTAAC
TAGGGAACCCACTGCTTAAGCCTCAATAAAGCTTGCCTTGAGTGCTTCAAGTAGTGTGTGCCCGTCTGTT
GTGTGACTCTGGTAACTAGAGATCCCTCAGACCCTTTTAGTCAGTGTGGAAAATCTCTAGCAGTGGCGCC
CGAACAGGGACTTGAAAGCGAAAGGGAAACCAGAGGAGCTCTCTCGACGCAGGACTCGGCTTGCTGAAGC
GCGCACGGCAAGAGGCGAGGGGCGGCGACTGGTGAGTACGCCAAAAATTTTGACTAGCGGAGGCTAGAAG
GAGAGAGATGGGTGCGAGAGCGTCAGTATTAAGCGGGGGAGAATTAGATCGCGATGGGAAAAAATTCGGT
TAAGGCCAGGGGGAAAGAAAAAATATAAATTAAAACATATAGTATGGGCAAGCAGGGAGCTAGAACGATT
CGCAGTTAATCCTGGCCTGTTAGAAACATCAGAAGGCTGTAGACAAATACTGGGACAGCTACAACCATCC
CTTCAGACAGGATCAGAAGAACTTAGATCATTATATAATACAGTAGCAACCCTCTATTGTGTGCATCAAA
GGATAGAGATAAAAGACACCAAGGAAGCTTTAGACAAGATAGAGGAAGAGCAAAACAAAAGTAAGACCAC
CGCACAGCAAGCGGCCGCTGATCTTCAGACCTGGAGGAGGAGATATGAGGGACAATTGGAGAAGTGAATT
ATATAAATATAAAGTAGTAAAAATTGAACCATTAGGAGTAGCACCCACCAAGGCAAAGAGAAGAGTGGTG
CAGAGAGAAAAAAGAGCAGTGGGAATAGGAGCTTTGTTCCTTGGGTTCTTGGGAGCAGCAGGAAGCACTA
TGGGCGCAGCGTCAATGACGCTGACGGTACAGGCCAGACAATTATTGTCTGGTATAGTGCAGCAGCAGAA
CAATTTGCTGAGGGCTATTGAGGCGCAACAGCATCTGTTGCAACTCACAGTCTGGGGCATCAAGCAGCTC
CAGGCAAGAATCCTGGCTGTGGAAAGATACCTAAAGGATCAACAGCTCCTGGGGATTTGGGGTTGCTCTG
GAAAACTCATTTGCACCACTGCTGTGCCTTGGAATGCTAGTTGGAGTAATAAATCTCTGGAACAGATTTG
GAATCACACGACCTGGATGGAGTGGGACAGAGAAATTAACAATTACACAAGCTTAATACACTCCTTAATT
GAAGAATCGCAAAACCAGCAAGAAAAGAATGAACAAGAATTATTGGAATTAGATAAATGGGCAAGTTTGT
GGAATTGGTTTAACATAACAAATTGGCTGTGGTATATAAAATTATTCATAATGATAGTAGGAGGCTTGGT
AGGTTTAAGAATAGTTTTTGCTGTACTTTCTATAGTGAATAGAGTTAGGCAGGGATATTCACCATTATCG
TTTCAGACCCACCTCCCAACCCCGAGGGGACCCAGAGAGGGCCTATTTCCCATGATTCCTTCATATTTGC
ATATACGATACAAGGCTGTTAGAGAGATAATTAGAATTAATTTGACTGTAAACACAAAGATATTAGTACA
AAATACGTGACGTAGAAAGTAATAATTTCTTGGGTAGTTTGCAGTTTTAAAATTATGTTTTAAAATGGAC
TATCATATGCTTACCGTAACTTGAAAGTATTTCGATTTCTTGGCTTTATATATCTTGTGGAAAGGACGAA
ACACCGGGGCCACTAGGGACAGGATGTTTTAGAGCTAGAAATAGCAAGTTAAAATAAGGCTAGTCCGTTA
TCAACTTGAAAAAGTGGCACCGAGTCGGTGCTTTTTTGAATTCTAGATCTTGAGACAAATGGCAGTATTC
ATCCACAATTTTAAAAGAAAAGGGGGGATTGGGGGGTACAGTGCAGGGGAAAGAATAGTAGACATAATAG
CAACAGACATACAAACTAAAGAATTACAAAAACAAATTACAAAAATTCAAAATTTTCGGGTTTATTACAG
GGACAGCAGAGATCCACTTTGGCGCCGGCTCGAGTGGCTCCGGTGCCCGTCAGTGGGCAGAGCGCACATC
GCCCACAGTCCCCGAGAAGTTGGGGGGAGGGGTCGGCAATTGAACCGGTGCCTAGAGAAGGTGGCGCGGG
GTAAACTGGGAAAGTGATGTCGTGTACTGGCTCCGCCTTTTTCCCGAGGGTGGGGGAGAACCGTATATAA
GTGCAGTAGTCGCCGTGAACGTTCTTTTTCGCAACGGGTTTGCCGCCAGAACACAGGTGTCGTGACGCGG
GATCCGCCACCATGGATTACAAAGACGATGACGATAAGATGGCCCCAAAGAAGAAGCGGAAGGTCGGTAT
CCACGGAGTCCCAGCAGCCGACAAGAAGTACAGCATCGGCCTGGACATCGGCACCAACTCTGTGGGCTGG
GCCGTGATCACCGACGAGTACAAGGTGCCCAGCAAGAAATTCAAGGTGCTGGGCAACACCGACCGGCACA
GCATCAAGAAGAACCTGATCGGAGCCCTGCTGTTCGACAGCGGCGAAACAGCCGAGGCCACCCGGCTGAA
GAGAACCGCCAGAAGAAGATACACCAGACGGAAGAACCGGATCTGCTATCTGCAAGAGATCTTCAGCAAC
GAGATGGCCAAGGTGGACGACAGCTTCTTCCACAGACTGGAAGAGTCCTTCCTGGTGGAAGAGGATAAGA
AGCACGAGCGGCACCCCATCTTCGGCAACATCGTGGACGAGGTGGCCTACCACGAGAAGTACCCCACCAT
CTACCACCTGAGAAAGAAACTGGTGGACAGCACCGACAAGGCCGACCTGCGGCTGATCTATCTGGCCCTG
GCCCACATGATCAAGTTCCGGGGCCACTTCCTGATCGAGGGCGACCTGAACCCCGACAACAGCGACGTGG
ACAAGCTGTTCATCCAGCTGGTGCAGACCTACAACCAGCTGTTCGAGGAAAACCCCATCAACGCCAGCGG
CGTGGACGCCAAGGCCATCCTGTCTGCCAGACTGAGCAAGAGCAGACGGCTGGAAAATCTGATCGCCCAG
CTGCCCGGCGAGAAGAAGAATGGCCTGTTCGGAAACCTGATTGCCCTGAGCCTGGGCCTGACCCCCAACT
TCAAGAGCAACTTCGACCTGGCCGAGGATGCCAAACTGCAGCTGAGCAAGGACACCTACGACGACGACCT
GGACAACCTGCTGGCCCAGATCGGCGACCAGTACGCCGACCTGTTTCTGGCCGCCAAGAACCTGTCCGAC
GCCATCCTGCTGAGCGACATCCTGAGAGTGAACACCGAGATCACCAAGGCCCCCCTGAGCGCCTCTATGA
TCAAGAGATACGACGAGCACCACCAGGACCTGACCCTGCTGAAAGCTCTCGTGCGGCAGCAGCTGCCTGA
GAAGTACAAAGAGATTTTCTTCGACCAGAGCAAGAACGGCTACGCCGGCTACATTGACGGCGGAGCCAGC
CAGGAAGAGTTCTACAAGTTCATCAAGCCCATCCTGGAAAAGATGGACGGCACCGAGGAACTGCTCGTGA
AGCTGAACAGAGAGGACCTGCTGCGGAAGCAGCGGACCTTCGACAACGGCAGCATCCCCCACCAGATCCA
CCTGGGAGAGCTGCACGCCATTCTGCGGCGGCAGGAAGATTTTTACCCATTCCTGAAGGACAACCGGGAA
AAGATCGAGAAGATCCTGACCTTCCGCATCCCCTACTACGTGGGCCCTCTGGCCAGGGGAAACAGCAGAT
TCGCCTGGATGACCAGAAAGAGCGAGGAAACCATCACCCCCTGGAACTTCGAGGAAGTGGTGGACAAGGG
CGCTTCCGCCCAGAGCTTCATCGAGCGGATGACCAACTTCGATAAGAACCTGCCCAACGAGAAGGTGCTG
CCCAAGCACAGCCTGCTGTACGAGTACTTCACCGTGTATAACGAGCTGACCAAAGTGAAATACGTGACCG
AGGGAATGAGAAAGCCCGCCTTCCTGAGCGGCGAGCAGAAAAAGGCCATCGTGGACCTGCTGTTCAAGAC
CAACCGGAAAGTGACCGTGAAGCAGCTGAAAGAGGACTACTTCAAGAAAATCGAGTGCTTCGACTCCGTG
GAAATCTCCGGCGTGGAAGATCGGTTCAACGCCTCCCTGGGCACATACCACGATCTGCTGAAAATTATCA
AGGACAAGGACTTCCTGGACAATGAGGAAAACGAGGACATTCTGGAAGATATCGTGCTGACCCTGACACT
GTTTGAGGACAGAGAGATGATCGAGGAACGGCTGAAAACCTATGCCCACCTGTTCGACGACAAAGTGATG
AAGCAGCTGAAGCGGCGGAGATACACCGGCTGGGGCAGGCTGAGCCGGAAGCTGATCAACGGCATCCGGG
ACAAGCAGTCCGGCAAGACAATCCTGGATTTCCTGAAGTCCGACGGCTTCGCCAACAGAAACTTCATGCA
GCTGATCCACGACGACAGCCTGACCTTTAAAGAGGACATCCAGAAAGCCCAGGTGTCCGGCCAGGGCGAT
AGCCTGCACGAGCACATTGCCAATCTGGCCGGCAGCCCCGCCATTAAGAAGGGCATCCTGCAGACAGTGA
AGGTGGTGGACGAGCTCGTGAAAGTGATGGGCCGGCACAAGCCCGAGAACATCGTGATCGAAATGGCCAG
AGAGAACCAGACCACCCAGAAGGGACAGAAGAACAGCCGCGAGAGAATGAAGCGGATCGAAGAGGGCATC
AAAGAGCTGGGCAGCCAGATCCTGAAAGAACACCCCGTGGAAAACACCCAGCTGCAGAACGAGAAGCTGT
ACCTGTACTACCTGCAGAATGGGCGGGATATGTACGTGGACCAGGAACTGGACATCAACCGGCTGTCCGA
CTACGATGTGGACCATATCGTGCCTCAGAGCTTTCTGAAGGACGACTCCATCGACAACAAGGTGCTGACC
AGAAGCGACAAGAACCGGGGCAAGAGCGACAACGTGCCCTCCGAAGAGGTCGTGAAGAAGATGAAGAACT
ACTGGCGGCAGCTGCTGAACGCCAAGCTGATTACCCAGAGAAAGTTCGACAATCTGACCAAGGCCGAGAG
AGGCGGCCTGAGCGAACTGGATAAGGCCGGCTTCATCAAGAGACAGCTGGTGGAAACCCGGCAGATCACA
AAGCACGTGGCACAGATCCTGGACTCCCGGATGAACACTAAGTACGACGAGAATGACAAGCTGATCCGGG
AAGTGAAAGTGATCACCCTGAAGTCCAAGCTGGTGTCCGATTTCCGGAAGGATTTCCAGTTTTACAAAGT
GCGCGAGATCAACAACTACCACCACGCCCACGACGCCTACCTGAACGCCGTCGTGGGAACCGCCCTGATC
AAAAAGTACCCTAAGCTGGAAAGCGAGTTCGTGTACGGCGACTACAAGGTGTACGACGTGCGGAAGATGA
TCGCCAAGAGCGAGCAGGAAATCGGCAAGGCTACCGCCAAGTACTTCTTCTACAGCAACATCATGAACTT
TTTCAAGACCGAGATTACCCTGGCCAACGGCGAGATCCGGAAGCGGCCTCTGATCGAGACAAACGGCGAA
ACCGGGGAGATCGTGTGGGATAAGGGCCGGGATTTTGCCACCGTGCGGAAAGTGCTGAGCATGCCCCAAG
TGAATATCGTGAAAAAGACCGAGGTGCAGACAGGCGGCTTCAGCAAAGAGTCTATCCTGCCCAAGAGGAA
CAGCGATAAGCTGATCGCCAGAAAGAAGGACTGGGACCCTAAGAAGTACGGCGGCTTCGACAGCCCCACC
GTGGCCTATTCTGTGCTGGTGGTGGCCAAAGTGGAAAAGGGCAAGTCCAAGAAACTGAAGAGTGTGAAAG
AGCTGCTGGGGATCACCATCATGGAAAGAAGCAGCTTCGAGAAGAATCCCATCGACTTTCTGGAAGCCAA
GGGCTACAAAGAAGTGAAAAAGGACCTGATCATCAAGCTGCCTAAGTACTCCCTGTTCGAGCTGGAAAAC
GGCCGGAAGAGAATGCTGGCCTCTGCCGGCGAACTGCAGAAGGGAAACGAACTGGCCCTGCCCTCCAAAT
ATGTGAACTTCCTGTACCTGGCCAGCCACTATGAGAAGCTGAAGGGCTCCCCCGAGGATAATGAGCAGAA
ACAGCTGTTTGTGGAACAGCACAAGCACTACCTGGACGAGATCATCGAGCAGATCAGCGAGTTCTCCAAG
AGAGTGATCCTGGCCGACGCTAATCTGGACAAAGTGCTGTCCGCCTACAACAAGCACCGGGATAAGCCCA
TCAGAGAGCAGGCCGAGAATATCATCCACCTGTTTACCCTGACCAATCTGGGAGCCCCTGCCGCCTTCAA
GTACTTTGACACCACCATCGACCGGAAGAGGTACACCAGCACCAAAGAGGTGCTGGACGCCACCCTGATC
CACCAGAGCATCACCGGCCTGTACGAGACACGGATCGACCTGTCTCAGCTGGGAGGCGACAAGCGTCCTG
CTGCTACTAAGAAAGCTGGTCAAGCTAAGAAAAAGAAAGCTAGCGGCAGCGGCGCCACCAACTTCAGCCT
GCTGAAGCAGGCCGGCGACGTGGAGGAGAACCCCGGCCCCATGACCGAGTACAAGCCCACGGTGCGCCTC
GCCACCCGCGACGACGTCCCCAGGGCCGTACGCACCCTCGCCGCCGCGTTCGCCGACTACCCCGCCACGC
GCCACACCGTCGATCCGGACCGCCACATCGAGCGGGTCACCGAGCTGCAAGAACTCTTCCTCACGCGCGT
CGGGCTCGACATCGGCAAGGTGTGGGTCGCGGACGACGGCGCCGCGGTGGCGGTCTGGACCACGCCGGAG
AGCGTCGAAGCGGGGGCGGTGTTCGCCGAGATCGGCCCGCGCATGGCCGAGTTGAGCGGTTCCCGGCTGG
CCGCGCAGCAACAGATGGAAGGCCTCCTGGCGCCGCACCGGCCCAAGGAGCCCGCGTGGTTCCTGGCCAC
CGTCGGAGTCTCGCCCGACCACCAGGGCAAGGGTCTGGGCAGCGCCGTCGTGCTCCCCGGAGTGGAGGCG
GCCGAGCGCGCCGGGGTGCCCGCCTTCCTGGAGACCTCCGCGCCCCGCAACCTCCCCTTCTACGAGCGGC
TCGGCTTCACCGTCACCGCCGACGTCGAGGTGCCCGAAGGACCGCGCACCTGGTGCATGACCCGCAAGCC
CGGTGCCTGAACGCGTTAAGTCGACAATCAACCTCTGGATTACAAAATTTGTGAAAGATTGACTGGTATT
CTTAACTATGTTGCTCCTTTTACGCTATGTGGATACGCTGCTTTAATGCCTTTGTATCATGCTATTGCTT
CCCGTATGGCTTTCATTTTCTCCTCCTTGTATAAATCCTGGTTGCTGTCTCTTTATGAGGAGTTGTGGCC
CGTTGTCAGGCAACGTGGCGTGGTGTGCACTGTGTTTGCTGACGCAACCCCCACTGGTTGGGGCATTGCC
ACCACCTGTCAGCTCCTTTCCGGGACTTTCGCTTTCCCCCTCCCTATTGCCACGGCGGAACTCATCGCCG
CCTGCCTTGCCCGCTGCTGGACAGGGGCTCGGCTGTTGGGCACTGACAATTCCGTGGTGTTGTCGGGGAA
ATCATCGTCCTTTCCTTGGCTGCTCGCCTGTGTTGCCACCTGGATTCTGCGCGGGACGTCCTTCTGCTAC
GTCCCTTCGGCCCTCAATCCAGCGGACCTTCCTTCCCGCGGCCTGCTGCCGGCTCTGCGGCCTCTTCCGC
GTCTTCGCCTTCGCCCTCAGACGAGTCGGATCTCCCTTTGGGCCGCCTCCCCGCGTCGACTTTAAGACCA
ATGACTTACAAGGCAGCTGTAGATCTTAGCCACTTTTTAAAAGAAAAGGGGGGACTGGAAGGGCTAATTC
ACTCCCAACGAAGACAAGATCTGCTTTTTGCTTGTACTGGGTCTCTCTGGTTAGACCAGATCTGAGCCTG
GGAGCTCTCTGGCTAACTAGGGAACCCACTGCTTAAGCCTCAATAAAGCTTGCCTTGAGTGCTTCAAGTA
GTGTGTGCCCGTCTGTTGTGTGACTCTGGTAACTAGAGATCCCTCAGACCCTTTTAGTCAGTGTGGAAAA
TCTCTAGCAGTACGTATAGTAGTTCATGTCATCTTATTATTCAGTATTTATAACTTGCAAAGAAATGAAT
ATCAGAGAGTGAGAGGAACTTGTTTATTGCAGCTTATAATGGTTACAAATAAAGCAATAGCATCACAAAT
TTCACAAATAAAGCATTTTTTTCACTGCATTCTAGTTGTGGTTTGTCCAAACTCATCAATGTATCTTATC
ATGTCTGGCTCTAGCTATCCCGCCCCTAACTCCGCCCATCCCGCCCCTAACTCCGCCCAGTTCCGCCCAT
TCTCCGCCCCATGGCTGACTAATTTTTTTTATTTATGCAGAGGCCGAGGCCGCCTCGGCCTCTGAGCTAT
TCCAGAAGTAGTGAGGAGGCTTTTTTGGAGGCCTAGGGACGTACCCAATTCGCCCTATAGTGAGTCGTAT
TACGCGCGCTCACTGGCCGTCGTTTTACAACGTCGTGACTGGGAAAACCCTGGCGTTACCCAACTTAATC
GCCTTGCAGCACATCCCCCTTTCGCCAGCTGGCGTAATAGCGAAGAGGCCCGCACCGATCGCCCTTCCCA
ACAGTTGCGCAGCCTGAATGGCGAATGGG
[124 nt withheld, positions 8920-9043]
C
[91 nt withheld, positions 9045-9135]
A
[49 nt withheld, positions 9137-9185]
CCTTTGACGTTGGAGTCCACGTTCTTT
[37 nt withheld, positions 9213-9249]
ACCCTATCTCGGTCTATTCTTTTGATTTATAAGGGATTTTGCCGATTTCGGCCTATTGGTTAAAAAATGA
GCTGATTTAACAAAAATTTAACGCGAATTTTAACAAAATATTAACGCTTACAATTTAGGTGGCACTTTTC
GGGGAAATGTGCGCGGAACCCCTATTTGTTTATTTTTCTAAATACATTCAAATATGTATCCGCTCATGAG
ACAATAACCCTGATAAATGCTTCAATAATATTGAAAAAGGAAGAGTATGAGTATTCAACATTTCCGTGTC
GCCCTTATTCCCTTTTTTGCGGCATTTTGCCTTCCTGTTTTTGCTCACCCAGAAACGCTGGTGAAAGTAA
AAGATGCTGAAGATCAGTTGGGTGCACGAGTGGGTTACATCGAACTGGATCTCAACAGCGGTAAGATCCT
TGAGAGTTTTCGCCCCGAAGAACGTTTTCCAATGATGAGCACTTTTAAAGTTCTGCTATGTGGCGCGGTA
TTATCCCGTATTGACGCCGGGCAAGAGCAACTCGGTCGCCGCATACACTATTCTCAGAATGACTTGGTTG
AGTACTCACCAGTCACAGAAAAGCATCTTACGGATGGCATGACAGTAAGAGAATTATGCAGTGCTGCCAT
AACCATGAGTGATAACACTGCGGCCAACTTACTTCTGACAACGATCGGAGGACCGAAGGAGCTAACCGCT
TTTTTGCACAACATGGGGGATCATGTAACTCGCCTTGATCGTTGGGAACCGGAGCTGAATGAAGCCATAC
CAAACGACGAGCGTGACACCACGATGCCTGTAGCAATGGCAACAACGTTGCGCAAACTATTAACTGGCGA
ACTACTTACTCTAGCTTCCCGGCAACAATTAATAGACTGGATGGAGGCGGATAAAGTTGCAGGACCACTT
CTGCGCTCGGCCCTTCCGGCTGGCTGGTTTATTGCTGATAAATCTGGAGCCGGTGAGCGTGGGTCTCGCG
GTATCATTGCAGCACTGGGGCCAGATGGTAAGCCCTCCCGTATCGTAGTTATCTACACGACGGGGAGTCA
GGCAACTATGGATGAACGAAATAGACAGATCGCTGAGATAGGTGCCTCACTGATTAAGCATTGGTAACTG
TCAGACCAAGTTTACTCATATATACTTTAGATTGATTTAAAACTTCATTTTTAATTTAAAAGGATCTAGG
TGAAGATCCTTTTTGATAATCTCATGACCAAAATCCCTTAACGTGAGTTTTCGTTCCACTGAGCGTCAGA
CCCCGTAGAAAAGATCAAAGGATCTTCTTGAGATCCTTTTTTTCTGCGCGTAATCTGCTGCTTGCAAACA
AAAAAACCACCGCTACCAGCGGTGGTTTGTTTGCCGGATCAAGAGCTACCAACTCTTTTTCCGAAGGTAA
CTGGCTTCAGCAGAGCGCAGATACCAAATACTGTTCTTCTAGTGTAGCCGTAGTTAGGCCACCACTTCAA
GAACTCTGTAGCACCGCCTACATACCTCGCTCTGCTAATCCTGTTACCAGTGGCTGCTGCCAGTGGCGAT
AAGTCGTGTCTTACCGGGTTGGACTCAAGACGATAGTTACCGGATAAGGCGCAGCGGTCGGGCTGAACGG
GGGGTTCGTGCACACAGCCCAGCTTGGAGCGAACGACCTACACCGAACTGAGATACCTACAGCGTGAGCT
ATGAGAAAGCGCCACGCTTCCCGAAGGGAGAAAGGCGGACAGGTATCCGGTAAGCGGCAGGGTCGGAACA
GGAGAGCGCACGAGGGAGCTTCCAGGGGGAAACGCCTGGTATCTTTATAGTCCTGTCGGGTTTCGCCACC
TCTGACTTGAGCGTCGATTTTTGTGATGCTCGTCAGGGGGGCGGAGCCTATGGAAAAACGCCAGCAACGC
GGCCTTTTTACGGTTCCTGGCCTTTTGCTGGCCTTTTGCTCACATGTTCTTTCCTGCGTTATCCCCTGAT
TCTGTGGATAACCGTATTACCGCCTTTGAGTGAGCTGATACCGCTCGCCGCAGCCGAACGACCGAGCGCA
GCGAGTCAGTGAGCGAGGAAGCGGAAGAGCGCCCAATACGCAAACCGCCTCTCCCCGCGCGTTGGCCGAT
TCATTAATGCAGCTGGCACGACAGGTTTCCCGACTGGAAAGCGGGCAGTGAGCGCAACGCAATTAATGTG
AGTTAGCTCACTCATTAGGCACCCCAGGCTTTACACTTTATGCTTCCGGCTCGTATGTTGTGTGGAATTG
TGAGCGGATAACAATTTCACACAGGAAACAGCTATGACCATGATTACGCCAAGCGCGCAATTAACCCTCA
CTAAAGGGAACAAAAGCTGGAGCTGCAAGC
