>Addgene plasmid #83906 | pLentiCRISPRv1-sgAAVS1 | depositor partial sequence | sequence record 160831 | Foward sequencing data of insert (sgAAVS1 guide):
CTTCATCTGCTATACGATACAAGGCTGTTAGAGAGTAATTAGAATTAATTTGACTGTAAACACAAAGATA
TTAGTACAAAATACGTGACGTAGAAAGTAATAATTTCTTGGGTAGTTTGCAGTTTTAAAATTATGTTTTA
AAATGGACTATCATATGCTTACCGTAACTTGAAAGTATTTCGATTTCTTGGCTTTATATATCTTGTGGAA
AGGACGAAACACCGGGGCCACTAGGGACAGGATGTTTTAGAGCTAGAAATAGCAAGTTAAAATAAGGCTA
GTCCGTTATCAACTTGAAAAAGTGGCACCGAGTCGGTGCTTTTTTGAATTCTAGATCTTGAGACAAATGG
CAGTATTCATCCACAATTTTAAAAGAAAAGGGGGGATTGGGGGGTACAGTGCAGGGGAAAGAATAGTAGA
CATAATAGCAACAGACATACAAACTAAAGAATTACAAAAACAAATTACAAAAATTCAAAATTTTCGGGTT
TATTACAGGGACAGCAGAGATCCACTTTGGCGCCGGCTCGAGTGGCTCCGGTGCCCGTCAGTGGGCAGAG
CGCACATCGCCCACAGTCCCCGAGAAGTTGGGGGGAGGGGTCGGCAATTGAACCGGTGCCTAGAGAAGGT
GGCGCGGGGTAAACTGGGAAAGTGATGTCGTGTACTGGCTCCGCCTTTTTCCCGAGGGTGGGGGAGAACC
GTATATAAGTGCAGTAGTCGCCGTGAACGTTCTTTTTCGCAACGGGTTTGCCGCCAGAACACAGGTGTCG
TGACGCGGGATCCGCCACCATGGATTACAAAGACGATGACGATAAGATGGCCCCAAAGAAGAAGCGGAAG
GTCGGTATCCACGGAGTCCCAGCAGCCGACAAGAAGTACAGCATCGGCCTGGACATCGGCACCAACTCTG
TGGGCTGGGCCGTGATCACCGACGAGTACAAGGTGCCCAGCAAGAAATTCAAGGTGCTGGGCAACACCGA
CCGGCACAGCATCAAGAAGAACCTGATCGGAGCCCTGCTGTCGACAGCGGCGAAACAGCGAGCCACCCGC
TGAGAGACCGCAGAAGAAGATACACAGACGAGACGATCTGCTATCTGCAAGAGATCTCAGCACGGATGCA
GTTGACGAAGCTCTCCANGACTGAGAGTCTCTGTGGAGAGATAGAGCNACGAACCAACTCGNAACTTCTG
NAGTGCTACNGAGATCACATTAACTGAGACTGTGGAGCCACGCCAAGNCN
