>Addgene plasmid #83906 | pLentiCRISPRv1-sgAAVS1 | addgene partial sequence | sequence record 163321 | hU6-F 5'-GAGGGCCTATTTCCCATGATT-3'
GATACAAGGCTGTTAGAGAGATAATTAGAATTAATTTGACTGTAAACACAAAGATATTAGTACAAAATAC
GTGACGTAGAAAGTAATAATTTCTTGGGTAGTTTGCAGTTTTAAAATTATGTTTTAAAATGGACTATCAT
ATGCTTACCGTAACTTGAAAGTATTTCGATTTCTTGGCTTTATATATCTTGTGGAAAGGACGAAACACCG
GGGCCACTAGGGACAGGATGTTTTAGAGCTAGAAATAGCAAGTTAAAATAAGGCTAGTCCGTTATCAACT
TGAAAAAGTGGCACCGAGTCGGTGCTTTTTTGAATTCTAGATCTTGAGACAAATGGCAGTATTCATCCAC
AATTTTAAAAGAAAAGGGGGGATTGGGGGGTACAGTGCAGGGGAAAGAATAGTAGACATAATAGCAACAG
ACATACAAACTAAAGAATTACAAAAACAAATTACAAAAATTCAAAATTTTCGGGTTTATTACAGGGACAG
CAGAGATCCACTTTGGCGCCGGCTCGAGTGGCTCCGGTGCCCGTCAGTGGGCAGAGCGCACATCGCCCAC
AGTCCCCGAGAAGTTGGGGGGAGGGGTCGGCAATTGAACCGGTGCCTAGAGAAGGTGGCGCGGGGTAAAC
TGGGAAAGTGATGTCGTGTACTGGCTCCGCCTTTTTCCCGAGGGTGGGGGAGAACCGTATATAAGTGCAG
TAGTCGCCGTGAACGTTCTTTTTCGCAACGGGTTTGCCGCCAGAACACAGGTGTCGTGACGCGGGATCCG
CCACCATGGATTACAAAGACGATGACGATAAGATGGCCCCAAAGAAGAAGCGGAAGGTCGGTATCCACGG
AGTCCCAGCAGCCGACAAGAAGTACAGCATCGGCCTGGACATCGGCACCAACTCTGTGGGCTGGGCCGTG
ATCACCGACGAGTACAAGGTGCCCAGCAAGAAATTCAAGGTGCTGGGCAACACCGACCGGCACAGCATCA
