>Addgene plasmid #83906 | pLentiCRISPRv1-sgAAVS1 | addgene partial sequence | sequence record 163322 | EF1a-F_alt 5'-gccgtgaacgttctttttc-3'
CAGGTGTCGTGACGCGGGATCCGCCACCATGGATTACAAAGACGATGACGATAAGATGGCCCCAAAGAAG
AAGCGGAAGGTCGGTATCCACGGAGTCCCAGCAGCCGACAAGAAGTACAGCATCGGCCTGGACATCGGCA
CCAACTCTGTGGGCTGGGCCGTGATCACCGACGAGTACAAGGTGCCCAGCAAGAAATTCAAGGTGCTGGG
CAACACCGACCGGCACAGCATCAAGAAGAACCTGATCGGAGCCCTGCTGTTCGACAGCGGCGAAACAGCC
GAGGCCACCCGGCTGAAGAGAACCGCCAGAAGAAGATACACCAGACGGAAGAACCGGATCTGCTATCTGC
AAGAGATCTTCAGCAACGAGATGGCCAAGGTGGACGACAGCTTCTTCCACAGACTGGAAGAGTCCTTCCT
GGTGGAAGAGGATAAGAAGCACGAGCGGCACCCCATCTTCGGCAACATCGTGGACGAGGTGGCCTACCAC
GAGAAGTACCCCACCATCTACCACCTGAGAAAGAAACTGGTGGACAGCACCGACAAGGCCGACCTGCGGC
TGATCTATCTGGCCCTGGCCCACATGATCAAGTTCCGGGGCCACTTCCTGATCGAGGGCGACCTGAACCC
CGACAACAGCGACGTGGACAAGCTGTTCATCCAGCTGGTGCAGACCTACAACCAGCTGTTCGAGGAAAAC
CCCATCAACGCCAGCGGCGTGGACGCCAAGGCCATCCTGTCTGCCAGACTGAGCAAGAGCAGACGGCTGG
AAAATCTGATCGCCCAGCTGCCCGGCGAGAAGAAGAATGGCCTGTTCGGAAACCTGATTGCCCTGAGCCT
GGGCCTGACCCCCAACTTCAAGAGCAACTTCGA
