>Addgene plasmid #83906 | pLentiCRISPRv1-sgAAVS1 | addgene partial sequence | sequence record 163326 | puro-variant-R 5'-gtgggcttgtactcggtcat-3'
GTCGCCGGCCTGCTTCAGCAGGCTGAAGTTGGTGGCGCCGCTGCCGCTAGCTTTCTTTTTCTTAGCTTGA
CCAGCTTTCTTAGTAGCAGCAGGACGCTTGTCGCCTCCCAGCTGAGACAGGTCGATCCGTGTCTCGTACA
GGCCGGTGATGCTCTGGTGGATCAGGGTGGCGTCCAGCACCTCTTTGGTGCTGGTGTACCTCTTCCGGTC
GATGGTGGTGTCAAAGTACTTGAAGGCGGCAGGGGCTCCCAGATTGGTCAGGGTAAACAGGTGGATGATA
TTCTCGGCCTGCTCTCTGATGGGCTTATCCCGGTGCTTGTTGTAGGCGGACAGCACTTTGTCCAGATTAG
CGTCGGCCAGGATCACTCTCTTGGAGAACTCGCTGATCTGCTCGATGATCTCGTCCAGGTAGTGCTTGTG
CTGTTCCACAAACAGCTGTTTCTGCTCATTATCCTCGGGGGAGCCCTTCAGCTTCTCATAGTGGCTGGCC
AGGTACAGGAAGTTCACATATTTGGAGGGCAGGGCCAGTTCGTTTCCCTTCTGCAGTTCGCCGGCAGAGG
CCAGCATTCTCTTCCGGCCGTTTTCCAGCTCGAACAGGGAGTACTTAGGCAGCTTGATGATCAGGTCCTT
TTTCACTTCTTTGTAGCCCTTGGCTTCCAGAAAGTCGATGGGATTCTTCTCGAAGCTGCTTCTTTCCATG
ATGGTGATCCCCAGCAGCTCTTTCACACTCTTCAGTTTCTTGGACTTGCCCTTTTCCACTTTGGCCACCA
CCAGCACAGAATAGGCCACGGTGGGGCTGTCGAAGCCGCCGTACTTCTTAGGGTCCCAGTCCTTCTTTCT
GGCGATCAGCTTATCGCTGTTCCTCTTGGGCAGGATAGACTCTTTGCTGAAGCCGCCTGTCTGCACCTCG
GTCTTTTTCACGATATTCACTT
